Addgene plasmid #17996: pLNC Wnt-5a
Depositing lab: Jan Kitajewski. Depositing organization: Columbia University. Publication: Transformation by Wnt family proteins correlates with regulation of beta-catenin. Shimizu H, Julius MA, Giarre M, Zheng Z, Brown AM, Kitajewski J. Cell Growth Differ. 1997 Dec . 8(12):1349-58. PubMed 9419423.
Backbone
  Vector backbone: pLNC
  Backbone size w/o insert (bp): 6620
  Vector type: Retroviral
  Selectable markers: Neomycin (select with G418)
Growth in bacteria
  Bacterial resistance: Ampicillin, 100 μg/mL
  Growth temperature: 37°C
  Growth strain: DH5alpha
  Growth instructions: DH5a, HB101
  Copy number: Low Copy
Gene/Insert
  Gene/Insert name: Wnt-5a
  Species: M. musculus (mouse)
  Insert size (bp): 1300
  Entrez Gene: Wnt5a (a.k.a. 8030457G12Rik, Wnt-5a)
  Cloning method: Restriction Enzyme
  Sequencing primers: 5′ AGCTCGTTTAGTGAACCGTCAGATCG; 3′ ACCTACAGGTGGGGTCTTTCATTCCC
Terms and licenses: Academic/Nonprofit Terms; Industry Terms: Not Available to Industry
Depositor comments: Gavin, B.J., McMahon, J.A., and McMahon, A.P. Expression of multiple novel Wnt-1/Int-1-related genes during fetal and adult mouse development. Genes Dev.,4:2319-2332, 1990.
How to cite: pLNC Wnt-5a was a gift from Jan Kitajewski (Addgene plasmid # 17996 ; http://n2t.net/addgene:17996 ; RRID:Addgene_17996)
