[The description below was written by a language model from this plasmid's Addgene catalogue record.]
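Description:
pLNC Wnt-5a is a retroviral expression vector carrying the mouse Wnt5a cDNA, an insert of about 1.3 kb cloned by restriction enzymes into the roughly 6.6 kb pLNC backbone. It is propagated in E. coli as a low-copy plasmid under ampicillin selection. In mammalian cells it confers neomycin resistance, so transfected or transduced populations can be selected with G418.

The record gives no feature table and does not explicitly state which promoter drives the insert or how the retroviral elements are arranged. By the usual naming convention for this vector family, "LNC" stands for LTR, neomycin resistance gene and an internal CMV promoter. Under that layout the viral long terminal repeat would express the neo marker and CMV would drive the inserted cDNA, but this is inferred from the name rather than from the recorded fields. As a retroviral vector, it would normally be introduced into a packaging cell line that supplies the viral proteins in trans. This yields replication-defective virus that stably integrates the Wnt-5a and neo cassettes into dividing target cells.

The associated publication examines how the transforming activity of different Wnt family members correlates with their regulation of beta-catenin. This suggests the construct was used for stable ectopic expression of Wnt-5a in cultured mammalian cells, for comparison with other Wnt proteins. No epitope tag or reporter is recorded. The depositor comment points to earlier work describing Wnt-1-related genes in mouse development, presumably as the source of the cDNA.
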