>Addgene plasmid #17996 | pLNC Wnt-5a | addgene partial sequence | sequence record 23903 | LNCX 5'-AGCTCGTTTAGTGAACCGTCAGATC-3'
GCGGANGCANACGCTGGTTTTGACCTCCATAGAAGACACCGGGACCGATCCAGCCTCCGCGGCCCCAAGC
TGCGGCCGCTCTAGAACTAGTGGATCCCCCGGGCTGCAGGAATTCCTCGGCCGCCTTCGCTCGGGTGGCG
ACTTCCTCTCCGTGCCCCCTCCCCCTCGCCATGAAGAAGCCCATTGGAATATTAAGCCCGGGAGTGGCTT
TGGGGACCGCTGGAGGTGCCATGTCTTCCAAGTTCTTCCTAATGGCTTTGGCCACGTTTTTCTCCTTCGC
CCAGGTTGTTATAGAAGCTAATTCTTGGTGGTCTCTAGGTACGAATAACCCTGTTCAGATGTCAGAAGTA
TATATCATAGGTGCACAGCCTCTCTGCAGCCAACTGGCAGGACTTTCTCAAGGACAGAAGAAACTCTGCC
ACTTGTATCAGGACCACATGCAGTACATTGGAGAAGGTGCGAAGACAGGCATCAAGGAATGCCAGTACCA
GTTCCGGCATCGGAGATGGAACTGCAGCACAGTGGACAATACTTCTGTCTTTGGCAGGGTGATGCAAATA
GGCAGCCGAGAGACGGCCTTCACGTACGCGGTGAGCGCAGCTGGGGTGGTGAACGCCATGAGCCGAGCAT
GCCGGGAGGGCGAGCTGTCTACCTGTGGCTGCAGCCGCGCTGCGCGCCCCAAGGACCTGCNCGGGACTGG
TTGTGGGGGNGTGAAAAANANCTCAAATATGGNNCTGNNTCCCCAAGGATTTGGGACCCTAAAAAAAGGA
ACAATCCCCCCTAGGGTTCTAAAAAGCNCC
